>Addgene plasmid #228704 | pIND-GLucZ | addgene full sequence | sequence record 454818 | Addgene NGS Result
AAAAATTCGGTTAAGGCCAGGGGGAAAGAAAAAATATAAATTAAAACATATAGTATGGGCAAGCAGGGAG
CTAGAACGATTCGCAGTTAATCCTGGCCTGTTAGAAACATCAGAAGGCTGTAGACAAATACTGGGACAGC
TACAACCATCCCTTCAGACAGGATCAGAAGAACTTAGATCATTATATAATACAGTAGCAACCCTCTATTG
TGTGCATCAAAGGATAGAGATAAAAGACACCAAGGAAGCTTTAGACAAGATAGAGGAAGAGCAAAACAAA
AGTAAGACCACCGCACAGCAAGCGGCCGGCCGCTGATCTTCAGACCTGGAGGAGGAGATATGAGGGACAA
TTGGAGAAGTGAATTATATAAATATAAAGTAGTAAAAATTGAACCATTAGGAGTAGCACCCACCAAGGCA
AAGAGAAGAGTGGTGCAGAGAGAAAAAAGAGCAGTGGGAATAGGAGCTTTGTTCCTTGGGTTCTTGGGAG
CAGCAGGAAGCACTATGGGCGCAGCGTCAATGACGCTGACGGTACAGGCCAGACAATTATTGTCTGGTAT
AGTGCAGCAGCAGAACAATTTGCTGAGGGCTATTGAGGCGCAACAGCATCTGTTGCAACTCACAGTCTGG
GGCATCAAGCAGCTCCAGGCAAGAATCCTGGCTGTGGAAAGATACCTAAAGGATCAACAGCTCCTGGGGA
TTTGGGGTTGCTCTGGAAAACTCATTTGCACCACTGCTGTGCCTTGGAATGCTAGTTGGAGTAATAAATC
TCTGGAACAGATTTGGAATCACACGACCTGGATGGAGTGGGACAGAGAAATTAACAATTACACAAGCTTA
ATACACTCCTTAATTGAAGAATCGCAAAACCAGCAAGAAAAGAATGAACAAGAATTATTGGAATTAGATA
AATGGGCAAGTTTGTGGAATTGGTTTAACATAACAAATTGGCTGTGGTATATAAAATTATTCATAATGAT
AGTAGGAGGCTTGGTAGGTTTAAGAATAGTTTTTGCTGTACTTTCTATAGTGAATAGAGTTAGGCAGGGA
TATTCACCATTATCGTTTCAGACCCACCTCCCAACCCCGAGGGGACCCGACAGGCCCGAAGGAATAGAAG
AAGAAGGTGGAGAGAGAGACAGAGACAGATCCATTCGATTAGTGAACGGATCGGCACTGCGTGCGCCAAT
TCTGCAGACAAATGGCAGTATTCATCCACAATTTTAAAAGAAAAGGGGGGATTGGGGGGTACAGTGCAGG
GGAAAGAATAGTAGACATAATAGCAACAGACATACAAACTAAAGAATTACAAAAACAAATTACAAAAATT
CAAAATTTTCGGGTTTATTACAGGGACAGCAGAGATCCAGTTTGGTTAGTACCGGGCCCGCTCTAGTCCG
GAATCAGTCCTGCTCCTCGGCCACGAAGTGCACGCAGTTGCCGGCCGGGTCGCGCAGGGCGAACTCCCGC
CCCCACGGCTGCTCGCCGATCTCGGTCATGGCCGGCCCGGAGGCGTCCCGGAAGTTCGTGGACACGACCT
CCGACCACTCGGCGTACAGCTCGTCCAGGCCGCGCACCCACACCCAGGCCAGGGTGTTGTCCGGCACCAC
CTGGTCCTGGACCGCGCTGATGAACAGGGTCACGTCGTCCCGGACCACACCGGCGAAGTCGTCCTCCACG
AAGTCCCGGGAGAACCCGAGCCGGTCGGTCCAGAACTCGACCGCTCCGGCGACGTCGCGCGCGGTGAGCA
CCGGAACGGCACTGGTCAACTTGGCCATGGTGGCCCTCCTATAGTGAGTCGTATTATACTATGCCGATAT
ACTATGCCGATGATTAATTGTCAACACGTGCTGCAGGTCCGAGGTTCTAGGCTAGCTTAAAGGAACCAAT
TCAGTCGACTGGATCCTTTACCACTCCCTATCAGTGATAGAGAAAAGTGAAAGTCGAGTTTACCACTCCC
TATCAGTGATAGAGAAAAGTGAAAGTCGAGTTTACCACTCCCTATCAGTGATAGAGAAAAGTGAAAGTCG
AGTTTACCACTCCCTATCAGTGATAGAGAAAAGTGAAAGTCGAGTTTACCACTCCCTATCAGTGATAGAG
AAAAGTGAAAGTCGAGTTTACCACTCCCTATCAGTGATAGAGAAAAGTGAAAGTCGAGTTTACCACTCCC
TATCAGTGATAGAGAAAAGTGAAAGTCGAGCTCGGTACCCGGGTCGAGGTAGGCGTGTACGGTGGGAGGC
CTATATAAGCAGAGCTCGTTTAGTGAACCGTCAGATCGCCTGGAGACGCCATCCACGCTGTTTTGACCTC
CATAGAAGACACCGGGACCGATCCAGCCTACCGGTCAAGCTTGGTACCGAGCTCGGATCCAGCCACCATG
GGAGTCAAAGTTCTGTTTGCCCTGATCTGCATCGCTGTGGCCGAGGCCAAGCCCACCGAGAACAACGAAG
ACTTCAACATCGTGGCCGTGGCCAGCAACTTCGCGACCACGGATCTCGATGCTGACCGCGGGAAGTTGCC
CGGCAAGAAGCTGCCGCTGGAGGTGCTCAAAGAGATGGAAGCCAATGCCCGGAAAGCTGGCTGCACCAGG
GGCTGTCTGATCTGCCTGTCCCACATCAAGTGCACGCCCAAGATGAAGAAGTTCATCCCAGGACGCTGCC
ACACCTACGAAGGCGACAAAGAGTCCGCACAGGGCGGCATAGGCGAGGCGATCGTCGACATTCCTGAGAT
TCCTGGGTTCAAGGACTTGGAGCCCATGGAGCAGTTCATCGCACAGGTCGATCTGTGTGTGGACTGCACA
ACTGGCTGCCTCAAAGGGCTTGCCAACGTGCAGTGTTCTGACCTGCTCAAGAAGTGGCTGCCGCAACGCT
GTGCGACCTTTGCCAGCAAGATCCAGGGCCAGGTGGACAAGATCAAGGGGGCCGGTGGTGACTAAGCGGC
CGCAAGCCTTGTTAAGTGCTCGCTTCGGCAGCACATATACTATGTTGAATGAGGCTTCAGTACTTTACAG
AATCGTTGCCTGCACATCTTGGAAACACTTGCTGGGATTACTTCTTCAGGTTAACCCAACAGAAGGCTCG
AGAAGGTATATTGCTGTTGACAGTGAGCGATCTCGCTTGGGCGAGAGTAAGTAGTGAAGCCACAGATGTA
CTTACTCTCGCCCAAGCGAGAGTGCCTACTGCCTCGGAATTCAAGGGGCTACTTTAGGAGCAATTATCTT
GTTTACTAAAACTGAATACCTTGCTATCTCTTTGATACATTTTTACAAAGCTGAATTAAAATGGTATAAA
TTAAATCACTTTTTTCAATTGGAAGACTAATGCGTTTAAACACGCGGCGACGCGTAAGATCTGGCCTCCG
CGCCGGGTTTTGGCGCCTCCCGCGGGCGCCCCCCTCCTCACGGCGAGCGCTGCCACGTCAGACGAAGGGC
GCAGCGAGCGTCCTGATCCTTCCGCCCGGACGCTCAGGACAGCGGCCCGCTGCTCATAAGACTCGGCCTT
AGAACCCCAGTATCAGCAGAAGGACATTTTAGGACGGGACTTGGGTGACTCTAGGGCACTGGTTTTCTTT
CCAGAGAGCGGAACAGGCGAGGAAAAGTAGTCCCTTCTCGGCGATTCTGCGGAGGGATCTCCGTGGGGCG
GTGAACGCCGATGATTATATAAGGACGCGCCGGGTGTGGCACAGCTAGTTCCGTCGCAGCCGGGATTTGG
GTCGCGGTTCTTGTTTGTGGATCGCTGTGATCGTCACTTGGTGAGTAGCGGGCTGCTGGGCTGGCCGGGG
CTTTCGTGGCCGCCGGGCCGCTCGGTGGGACGGAAGCGTGTGGAGAGACCGCCAAGGGCTGTAGTCTGGG
TCCGCGAGCAAGGTTGCCCTGAACTGGGGGTTGGGGGGAGCGCAGCAAAATGGCGGCTGTTCCCGAGTCT
TGAATGGAAGACGCTTGTGAGGCGGGCTGTGAGGTCGTTGAAACAAGGTGGGGGGCATGGTGGGCGGCAA
GAACCCAAGGTCTTGAGGCCTTCGCTAATGCGGGAAAGCTCTTATTCGGGTGAGATGGGCTGGGGCACCA
TCTGGGGACCCTGACGTGAAGTTTGTCACTGACTGGAGAACTCGGTTTGTCGTCTGTTGCGGGGGCGGCA
GTTATGGCGGTGCCGTTGGGCAGTGCACCCGTACCTTTGGGAGCGCGCGCCCTCGTCGTGTCGTGACGTC
ACCCGTTCTGTTGGCTTATAATGCAGGGTGGGGCCACCTGCCGGTAGGTGTGTGGTAGGCTTTTCTCCGT
CGCAGGACGCAGGGTTCGGGCCTAGGGTAGGCTCTCCTGAATCGACAGGCGCCGGACCTCTGGTGAGGGG
AGGGATAAGTGAGGCGTCAGTTTCTTTGGTCGGTTTTATGTACCTATCTTCTTAAGTAGCTGAAGCTCCG
GTTTTGAACTATGCGCTCGGGGTTGGCGAGTGTGTTTTGTGAAGTTTTTTAGGCACCTTTTGAAATGTAA
TCATTTGGGTCAATATGTAATTTTCAGTGTTAGACTAGTAAATTGTCCGCTAAATTCTGGCCGTTTTTGG
CTTTTTTGTTAGACGGATCCATAACTTCGTATAATGTATGCTATACGAAGTTATGCCACCATGTCTAGAC
TGGACAAGAGCAAAGTCATAAACGGAGCTCTGGAATTACTCAATGGTGTCGGTATCGAAGGCCTGACGAC
AAGGAAACTCGCTCAAAAGCTGGGAGTTGAGCAGCCTACCCTGTACTGGCACGTGAAGAACAAGCGGGCC
CTGCTCGATGCCCTGCCAATCGAGATGCTGGACAGGCATCATACCCACTTCTGCCCCCTGGAAGGCGAGT
CATGGCAAGACTTTCTGCGGAACAACGCCAAGTCATACCGCTGTGCTCTCCTCTCACATCGCGACGGGGC
TAAAGTGCATCTCGGCACCCGCCCAACAGAGAAACAGTACGAAACCCTGGAAAATCAGCTCGCGTTCCTG
TGTCAGCAAGGCTTCTCCCTGGAGAACGCACTGTACGCTCTGTCCGCCGTGGGCCACTTTACACTGGGCT
GCGTATTGGAGGAACAGGAGCATCAAGTAGCAAAAGAGGAAAGAGAGACACCTACCACCGATTCTATGCC
CCCACTTCTGAGACAAGCAATTGAGCTGTTCGACCGGCAGGGAGCCGAACCTGCCTTCCTTTTCGGCCTG
GAACTAATCATATGTGGCCTGGAGAAACAGCTAAAGTGCGAAAGCGGCGGGCCGACCGACGCCCTTGACG
ATTTTGACTTAGACATGCTCCCAGCCGATGCCCTTGACGACTTTGACCTTGATATGCTGCCTGCTGACGC
TCTTGACGATTTTGACCTTGACATGCTCCCCGGGTAAATAACTTCGTATAGCATACATTATACGAAGTAT
GGCGCGCCAATTCCGCCCCTCTCCCTCCCCCCCCCCTAACGTTACTGGCCGAAGCCGCTTGGAATAAGGC
CGGTGTGCGTTTGTCTATATGTTATTTTCCACCATATTGCCGTCTTTTGGCAATGTGAGGGCCCGGAAAC
CTGGCCCTGTCTTCTTGACGAGCATTCCTAGGGGTCTTTCCCCTCTCGCCAAAGGAATGCAAGGTCTGTT
GAATGTCGTGAAGGAAGCAGTTCCTCTGGAAGCTTCTTGAAGACAAACAACGTCTGTAGCGACCCTTTGC
AGGCAGCGGAACCCCCCACCTGGCGACAGGTGCCTCTGCGGCCAAAAGCCACGTGTATAAGATACACCTG
CAAAGGCGGCACAACCCCAGTGCCACGTTGTGAGTTGGATAGTTGTGGAAAGAGTCAAATGGCTCTCCTC
AAGCGTATTCAACAAGGGGCTGAAGGATGCCCAGAAGGTACCCCATTGTATGGGATCTGATCTGGGGCCT
CGGTGCACATGCTTTACATGTGTTTAGTCGAGGTTAAAAAAACGTCTAGGCCCCCCGAACCACGGGGACG
TGGTTTTCCTTTGAAAAACACGATAATACCATGGCCACCGAGTACAAGCCCACGGTGCGCCTCGCCACCC
GCGACGACGTCCCCCGGGCCGTACGCACCCTCGCCGCCGCGTTCGCCGACTACCCCGCCACGCGCCACAC
CGTCGACCCGGACCGCCACATCGAGCGGGTCACCGAGCTGCAAGAACTCTTCCTCACGCGCGTCGGGCTC
GACATCGGCAAGGTGTGGGTCGCGGACGACGGCGCCGCGGTGGCGGTCTGGACCACGCCGGAGAGCGTCG
AAGCGGGGGCGGTGTTCGCCGAGATCGGCTCGCGCATGGCCGAGTTGAGCGGTTCCCGGCTGGCCGCGCA
GCAACAGATGGAAGGCCTCCTGGCGCCGCACCGGCCCAAGGAGCCCGCGTGGTTCCTGGCCACCGTCGGC
GTCTCGCCCGACCACCAGGGCAAGGGTCTGGGCAGCGCCGTCGTGCTCCCCGGAGTGGAGGCGGCCGAGC
GCGCTGGGGTGCCCGCCTTCCTGGAGACCTCCGCGCCCCGCAACCTCCCCTTCTACGAGCGGCTCGGCTT
CACCGTCACCGCCGACGTCGAGGTGCCCGAAGGACCGCGCACCTGGTGCATGACCCGCAAGCCCGGTGCC
TGATTAATTAAGCGCGTCTGGAACAATCAACCTCTGGATTACAAAATTTGTGAAAGATTGACTGGTATTC
TTAACTATGTTGCTCCTTTTACGCTATGTGGATACGCTGCTTTAATGCCTTTGTATCATGCTATTGCTTC
CCGTATGGCTTTCATTTTCTCCTCCTTGTATAAATCCTGGTTGCTGTCTCTTTATGAGGAGTTGTGGCCC
GTTGTCAGGCAACGTGGCGTGGTGTGCACTGTGTTTGCTGACGCAACCCCCACTGGTTGGGGCATTGCCA
CCACCTGTCAGCTCCTTTCCGGGACTTTCGCTTTCCCCCTCCCTATTGCCACGGCGGAACTCATCGCCGC
CTGCCTTGCCCGCTGCTGGACAGGGGCTCGGCTGTTGGGCACTGACAATTCCGTGGTGTTGTCGGGGAAG
CTGACGTCCTTTCCATGGCTGCTCGCCTGTGTTGCCACCTGGATTCTGCGCGGGACGTCCTTCTGCTACG
TCCCTTCGGCCCTCAATCCAGCGGACCTTCCTTCCCGCGGCCTGCTGCCGGCTCTGCGGCCTCTTCCGCG
TCTTCGCCTTCGCCCTCAGACGAGTCGGATCTCCCTTTGGGCCGCCTCCCCGCCTGGAATTAATTCTGCA
GTCGAGACCTAGAAAAACATGGAGCAATCACAAGTAGCAATACAGCAGCTACCAATGCTGATTGTGCCTG
GCTAGAAGCACAAGAGGAGGAGGAGGTGGGTTTTCCAGTCACACCTCAGGTACCTTTAAGACCAATGACT
TACAAGGCAGCTGTAGATCTTAGCCACTTTTTAAAAGAAAAGAGGGGACTGGAAGGGCTAATTCACTCCC
AACGAAGACAAGATCTGCTTTTTGCTTGTACTGGGTCTCTCTGGTTAGACCAGATCTGAGCCTGGGAGCT
CTCTGGCTAACTAGGGAACCCACTGCTTAAGCCTCAATAAAGCTTGCCTTGAGTGCTTCAAGTAGTGTGT
GCCCGTCTGTTGTGTGACTCTGGTAACTAGAGATCCCTCAGACCCTTTTAGTCAGTGTGGAAAATCTCTA
GCAGTAGTAGTTCATGTCATCTTATTATTCAGTATTTATAACTTGCAAAGAAATGAATATCAGAGAGTGA
GAGGCCTTGACATTGTTTAAACCCGCTGATCAGCCTCGACTGTGCCTTCTAGTTGCCAGCCATCTGTTGT
TTGCCCCTTCCCCGTGCCTTCCTTGACCCTGGAAGGTGCCACTCCCACTGTCCTTTCCTAATAAAATGAG
GAAATTGCATCGCATTGTCTGAGTAGGTGTCATTCTATTCTGGGGGGTGGGGTGGGGCAGGACAGCAAGG
GGGAGGATTGGGAAGACAATAGCAGGCATGCTGGGGATGCGGTGGGCTCTATGGCTTCTGAGGCGGAAAG
AACCAGCTGGGGCTCTAGGGGGTATCCCC
[124 nt withheld, positions 8010-8133]
C
[91 nt withheld, positions 8135-8225]
A
[49 nt withheld, positions 8227-8275]
CCTTTGACGTTGGAGTCCACGTTCTTT
[37 nt withheld, positions 8303-8339]
ACCCTATCTCGGTCTATTCTTTTGATTTATAAGGGATTTTGCCGATTTCGGCCTATTGGTTAAAAAATGA
GCTGATTTAACAAAAATTTAACGCGAATTAATTCTGTGGAATGTGTGTCAGTTAGGGTGTGGAAAGTCCC
CAGGCTCCCCAGCAGGCAGAAGTATGCAAAGCATGCATCTCAATTAGTCAGCAACCAGGTGTGGAAAGTC
CCCAGGCTCCCCAGCAGGCAGAAGTATGCAAAGCATGCATCTCAATTAGTCAGCAACCATAGTCCCGCCC
CTAACTCCGCCCATCCCGCCCCTAACTCCGCCCAGTTCCGCCCATTCTCCGCCCCATGGCTGACTAATTT
TTTTTATTTATGCAGAGGCCGAGGCCGCCTCTGCCTCTGAGCTATTCCAGAAGTAGTGAGGAGGCTTTTT
TGGAGGCCTAGGCTTTTGCAAAAAGCTCCCGGGAGCTTGTATATCCATTTTCGGATCTGATCAGCACGTG
ATGAAAAAGCCTGAACTCACCGCGACGTGACCGCAAGGAATCGGTCAATACACTACATGGCGTGATTTCA
TATGCGCGATTGCTGATCCCCATGTGTATCACTGGCAAACTGTGATGGACGACACCGTCAGTGCGTCCGT
CGCGCAGGCTCTCGATGAGCTGATGCTTTGGGCCGAGGACTGCCCCGAAGTCCGGCACCTCGTGCACGCG
GATTTCGGCTCCAACAATGTCCTGACGGACAATGGCCGCATAACAGCGGTCATTGACTGGAGCGAGGCGA
TGTTCGGGGATTCCCAATACGAGGTCGCCAACATCTTCTTCTGGAGGCCGTGGTTGGCTTGTATGGAGCA
GCAGACGCGCTACTTCGAGCGGAGGCATCCGGAGCTTGCAGGATCGCCGCGGCTCCGGGCGTATATGCTC
CGCATTGGTCTTGACCAACTCTATCAGAGCTTGGTTGACGGCAATTTCGATGATGCAGCTTGGGCGCAGG
GTCGATGCGACGCAATCGTCCGATCCGGAGCCGGGACTGTCGGGCGTACACAAATCGCCCGCAGAAGCGC
GGCCGTCTGGACCGATGGCTGTGTAGAAGTACTCGCCGATAGTGGAAACCGACGCCCCAGCACTCGTCCG
AGGGCAAAGGAATAGCACGTGCTACGAGATTTCGATTCCACCGCCGCCTTCTATGAAAGGTTGGGCTTCG
GAATCGTTTTCCGGGACGCCGGCTGGATGATCCTCCAGCGCGGGGATCTCATGCTGGAGTTCTTCGCCCA
CCCCAACTTGTTTATTGCAGCTTATAATGGTTACAAATAAAGCAATAGCATCACAAATTTCACAAATAAA
GCATTTTTTTCACTGCATTCTAGTTGTGGTTTGTCCAAACTAATCAATGTATCTTATCATGTCTGTATAC
CGTCGACCTCTAGCTAGAGCTTGGCGTAATCATGGTCATAGCTGTTTCCTGTGTGAAATTGTTATCCGCT
CACAATTCCACACAACATACGAGCCGGAAGCATAAAGTGTAAAGCCTGGGGTGCCTAATGAGTGAGCTAA
CTCACATTAATTGCGTTGCGCTCACTGCCCGCTTTCCAGTCGGGAAACCTGTCGTGCCAGCTGCATTAAT
GAATCGGCCAACGCGCGGGGAGAGGCGGTTTGCGTATTGGGCGCTCTTCCGCTTCCTCGCTCACTGACTC
GCTGCGCTCGGTCGTTCGGCTGCGGCGAGCGGTATCAGCTCACTCAAAGGCGGTAATACGGTTATCCACA
GAATCAGGGGATAACGCAGGAAAGAACATGTGAGCAAAAGGCCAGCAAAAGGCCAGGAACCGTAAAAAGG
CCGCGTTGCTGGCGTTTTTCCATAGGCTCCGCCCCCCTGACGAGCATCACAAAAATCGACGCTCAAGTCA
GAGGTGGCGAAACCCGACAGGACTATAAAGATACCAGGCGTTTCCCCCTGGAAGCTCCCTCGTGCGCTCT
CCTGTTCCGACCCTGCCGCTTACCGGATACCTGTCCGCCTTTCTCCCTTCGGGAAGCGTGGCGCTTTCTC
ATAGCTCACGCTGTAGGTATCTCAGTTCGGTGTAGGTCGTTCGCTCCAAGCTGGGCTGTGTGCACTAACC
CCCCGTTCAGCCCGACCGCTGCGCCTTATCCGGTAACTATCGTCTTGAGTCCAACCCGGTAAGACACGAC
TTATCGCCACTGGCAGCAGCCACTGGTAACAGGATTAGCAGAGCGAGGTATGTAGGCGGTGCTACAGAGT
TCTTGAAGTGGTGGCCTAACTACGGCTACACTAGAAGAACAGTATTTGGTATCTGCGCTCTGCTGAAGCC
AGTTACCTTCGGAAAAAGAGTTGGTAGCTCTTGATCCGGCAAACAAACCACCGCTGGTAGCGGTGGTTTT
TTTGTTTGCAAGCAGCAGATTACGCGCAGAAAAAAAGGATCTCAAGAAGATCCTTTGATCTTTTCTACGG
GGTCTGACGCTCAGTGGAACGAAAACTCACGTTAAGGGATTTTGGTCATGAGATTATCAAAAAGGATCTT
CACCTAGATCCTTTTAAATTAAAAATGAAGTTTTAAATCAATCTAAAGTATATATGAGTAAACTTGGTCT
GACAGTTACCAATGCTTAATCAGTGAGGCACCTATCTCAGCGATCTGTCTATTTCGTTCATCCATAGTTG
CCTGACTCCCCGTCGTGTAGATAACTACGATACGGGAGGGCTTACCATCTGGCCCCAGTGCTGCAATGAT
ACCGCGAGACCCACGCTCACCGGCTCCAGATTTATCAGCAATAAACCAGCCAGCCGGAAGGGCCGAGCGC
AGAAGTGGTCCTGCAACTTTATCCGCCTCCATCCAGTCTATTAATTGTTGCCGGGAAGCTAGAGTAAGTA
GTTCGCCAGTTAATAGTTTGCGCAACGTTGTTGCCATTGCTACAGGCATCGTGGTGTCACGCTCGTCGTT
TGGTATGGCTTCATTCAGCTCCGGTTCCCAACGATCAAGGCGAGTTACATGATCCCCCATGTTGTGCAAA
AAAGCGGTTAGCTCCTTCGGTCCTCCGATCGTTGTCAGAAGTAAGTTGGCCGCAGTGTTATCACTCATGG
TTATGGCAGCACTGCATAATTCTCTTACTGTCATGCCATCCGTAAGATGCTTTTCTGTGACTGGTGAGTA
CTCAACCAAGTCATTCTGAGAATAGTGTATGCGGCGACCGAGTTGCTCTTGCCCGGCGTCAATACGGGAT
AATACCGCGCCACATAGCAGAACTTTAAAAGTGCTCATCATTGGAAAACGTTCTTCGGGGCGAAAACTCT
CAAGGATCTTACCGCTGTTGAGATCCAGTTCGATGTAACCCACTCGTGCACCCAACTGATCTTCAGCATC
TTTTACTTTCACCAGCGTTTCTGGGTGAGCAAAAACAGGAAGGCAAAATGCCGCAAAAAAGGGAATAAGG
GCGACACGGAAATGTTGAATACTCATACTCTTCCTTTTTCAATATTATTGAAGCATTTATCAGGGTTATT
GTCTCATGAGCGGATACATATTTGAATGTATTTAGAAAAATAAACAAATAGGGGTTCCGCGCACATTTCC
CCGAAAAGTGCCACCTGACGTCGACGGATCGGGAGATCAACTTGTTTATTGCAGCTTATAATGGTTACAA
ATAAAGCAATAGCATCACAAATTTCACAAATAAAGCATTTTTTTCACTGCATTCTAGTTGTGGTTTGTCC
AAACTCATCAATGTATCTTATCATGTCTGGATCAACTGGATAACTCAAGCTAACCAAAATCATCCCAAAC
TTCCCACCCCATACCCTATTACCACTGCCAATTACCTGTGGTTTCATTTACTCTAAACCTGTGATTCCTC
TGAATTATTTTCATTTTAAAGAAATTGTATTTGTTAAATATGTACTACAAACTTAGTAGTTGGAAGGGCT
AATTCACTCCCAAAGAAGACAAGATATCCTTGATCTGTGGATCTACCACACACAAGGCTACTTCCCTGAT
TAGCAGAACTACACACCAGGGCCAGGGGTCAGATATCCACTGACCTTTGGATGGTGCTACAAGCTAGTAC
CAGTTGAGCCAGATAAGGTAGAAGAGGCCAATAAAGGAGAGAACACCAGCTTGTTACACCCTGTGAGCCT
GCATGGGATGGATGACCCGGAGAGAGAAGTGTTAGAGTGGAGGTTTGACAGCCGCCTAGCATTTCATCAC
GTGGCCCGAGAGCTGCATCCGGAGTACTTCAAGAACTGCTGATATCGAGCTTGCTACAAGGGACTTTCCG
CTGGGGACTTTCCAGGGAGGCGTGGCCTGGGCGGGACTGGGGAGTGGCGAGCCCTCAGATCCTGCATATA
AGCAGCTGCTTTTTGCCTGTACTGGGTCTCTCTGGTTAGACCAGATCTGAGCCTGGGAGCTCTCTGGCTA
ACTAGGGAACCCACTGCTTAAGCCTCAATAAAGCTTGCCTTGAGTGCTTCAAGTAGTGTGTGCCCGTCTG
TTGTGTGACTCTGGTAACTAGAGATCCCTCAGACCCTTTTAGTCAGTGTGGAAAATCTCTAGCAGTGGCG
CCCGAACAGGGACTTGAAAGCGAAAGGGAAACCAGAGGAGCTCTCTCGACGCAGGACTCGGCTTGCTGAA
GCGCGCACGGCAAGAGGCGAGGGGCGGCGACTGGTGAGTACGCCAAAAATTTTGACTAGCGGAGGCTAGA
AGGAGAGAGATGGGTGCGAGAGCGTCAGTATTAAGCGGGGGAGAATTAGATCGCGATGGGA
Features (pLannotate 1.2.2; 40 found; start..end, strand, type, name):
    462..695     +  misc_feature   RRE: The Rev response element (RRE) of HIV-1 allows for Rev-dependent mRNA export from the nucleus to the cytoplasm.
   1072..1172    +  CDS            Rev (fragment): human immunodeficiency virus 1 (HIV-1) Rev protein; rev; enhances nuclear export of unspliced and incompletely spliced viral mRNAs
   1222..1339    +  misc_feature   cPPT/CTS: central polypurine tract and central termination sequence of HIV-1
   1404..1778    -  CDS            BleoR: antibiotic-binding protein; Sh ble from Streptoalloteichus hindustanus; confers resistance to bleomycin, phleomycin, and Zeocin™
   1798..1845    -  promoter       EM7 promoter: synthetic bacterial promoter&nbsp
   1915..2185    +  protein_bind   tetracycline response element: contains seven copies of the tetracycline operator tetO tetracycline repressor TetR
   2196..2213    +  misc_feature   MCS (fragment): pUC18/19 multiple cloning site
   2218..2256    +  promoter       minimal CMV promoter: human cytomegalovirus (CMV) immediate early promoter
   2378..2935    +  CDS            hGLuc: secreted Gaussia luciferase human codon-optimized
   2985..3078    +  ncRNA          5' miR-30a: sequence upstream of the 71-nt precursor of the human miR-30a microRNA (Zeng et al., 2002) miRNA
   3190..3302    +  ncRNA          3' miR-30a: sequence downstream of the 71-nt precursor of the human miR-30a microRNA (Zeng et al., 2002) miRNA
   3353..4564    +  promoter       UbC promoter: human ubiquitin C promoter
   4571..4604    -  protein_bind   loxP: Cre-mediated recombination occurs in the 8-bp core sequence (GCATACAT). Cre recombinase
   4611..5308    +  CDS            rtTA3 (fragment): reverse tetracycline transactivator 3 activates expression from Tet-responsive promoters in the presence of doxycycline
   5238..5348    +  CDS            VP48: 3 tandem repeats of the minimal activation domain of herpes simplex virus VP16 (Cheng et al., 2013)
   5358..5388    +  protein_bind   loxP (fragment): Cre-mediated recombination occurs in the 8-bp core sequence (GCATACAT). Cre recombinase
   5406..5978    +  misc_feature   IRES: internal ribosome entry site (IRES) of the encephalomyocarditis virus (EMCV)
   5987..6583    +  CDS            PuroR: puromycin N-acetyltransferase; pac from Streptomyces alboniger; confers resistance to puromycin
   6605..7193    +  misc_feature   WPRE: woodchuck hepatitis virus posttranscriptional regulatory element
   7210..7398    +  CDS            nef (fragment): NEF_HV1Z2 - Experimental evidence at protein level: Swiss-Prot protein existence level 1. Extracellular Nef protein targets CD4(+) T-lymphocytes for apoptosis by interacting with CXCR4 surface receptors. From Human immunodeficiency virus type 1 group M subtype D (isolate Z2/CDC-Z34) (HIV-1).
   7400..7633    +  LTR            3' LTR (ΔU3): self-inactivating 3' long terminal repeat (LTR) from HIV-1
   7740..7964    +  polyA_signal   bGH poly(A) signal: bovine growth hormone polyadenylation signal
   7968..7989    +  promoter       SV40 promoter (fragment): SV40 enhancer and early promoter
   8010..8438    +  rep_origin     f1 ori (sequence partly withheld): f1 bacteriophage origin of replication; arrow indicates direction of (+) strand synthesis
   8452..8781    +  promoter       SV40 promoter: SV40 enhancer and early promoter
   8858..9474    +  CDS            HygR (fragment): aminoglycoside phosphotransferase from E. coli confers resistance to hygromycin
   9484..9609    +  CDS            ble (fragment): BLE_KLEPN - Experimental evidence at protein level: Swiss-Prot protein existence level 1. Binding protein with a strong affinity to the bleomycin family of antibiotics. Binds to CL990; an antimitotic-antibiotic compound. From Klebsiella pneumoniae.
   9604..9685    +  polyA_signal   SV40 poly(A) signal: SV40 polyadenylation signal
   9796..9818    -  protein_bind   lac operator (fragment): The lac repressor binds to the lac operator to inhibit transcription in E. coli. This inhibition can be relieved by adding lactose or isopropyl-β-D-thiogalactopyranoside (IPTG). lac repressor encoded by lacI
   9822..9852    -  promoter       lac promoter: promoter for the E. coli lac operon
   9867..9888    -  protein_bind   CAP binding site: CAP binding activates transcription in the presence of cAMP. E. coli catabolite activator protein
   9901..9993    -  CDS            lacI (fragment): lac repressor; lacI; The lac repressor binds to the lac operator to inhibit transcription in E. coli. This inhibition can be relieved by adding lactose or isopropyl-β-D-thiogalactopyranoside (IPTG).
  10176..10764   -  rep_origin     ori: high-copy-number ColE1/pMB1/pBR322/pUC origin of replication
  10935..11795   -  CDS            AmpR: β-lactamase; bla; confers resistance to ampicillin, carbenicillin, and related antibiotics
  11796..11900   -  promoter       AmpR promoter: bla
  11948..12082   +  polyA_signal   SV40 poly(A) signal: SV40 polyadenylation signal
  12249..12578   +  CDS            nef (fragment): NEF_HV1BR - Experimental evidence at protein level: Swiss-Prot protein existence level 1. Extracellular Nef protein targets CD4(+) T-lymphocytes for apoptosis by interacting with CXCR4 surface receptors (PubMed:14990729). From Human immunodeficiency virus type 1 group M subtype B (isolate BRU/LAI) (HIV-1).
  12626..12883   +  LTR            5' LTR (truncated): truncated 5' long terminal repeat (LTR) from HIV-1
  12930..13055   +  misc_feature   HIV-1 Ψ: packaging signal of human immunodeficiency virus type 1
  13039..287     +  CDS            HIV-1 gag (fragment) (across the origin): gag protein from human immunodeficiency virus 1; gag
