[The description below was written by a language model from this plasmid's Addgene catalogue record and pLannotate feature annotations shown in this document.]
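Description:
pIND-GLucZ is a self-inactivating HIV-1-based lentiviral vector built on the pINDUCER10-PheS backbone for doxycycline-inducible co-expression of a secreted luciferase and a microRNA-embedded shRNA in mammalian cells. In bacteria it is maintained through a high-copy ColE1/pUC-type origin with ampicillin resistance. An f1 origin is also present, and an EM7-driven bleomycin/Zeocin resistance gene sits in reverse orientation just upstream of the inducible cassette, which may account for the "Z" in the name, although the record does not say so. The viral portion carries a truncated 5' LTR, Ψ packaging signal with a gag fragment, RRE, cPPT/CTS, WPRE and a ΔU3 3' LTR, so packaging functions must be supplied in trans. The catalogue lists a total size of 13,147 bp, while the sequenced record is 13,090 nt.

The inducible unit consists of a tetracycline response element (seven tetO copies) fused to a minimal CMV promoter. It drives human codon-optimised Gaussia luciferase (cloned AgeI/NotI), followed by miR-30a 5' and 3' flanking sequences that frame the shRNA. Here the shRNA is a synthetic non-silencing control inserted between XhoI and EcoRI, sites that allow exchange for an shRNAmir of interest. Because reporter and hairpin lie on one transcript, luciferase secretion reports shRNA induction.

Downstream, a constitutive UbC promoter expresses rtTA3, flanked by loxP sites, linked through an EMCV IRES to puromycin N-acetyltransferase. This makes the vector an all-in-one Tet-On system selectable with puromycin. The depositor notes a single-T deletion in the loxP site upstream of the IRES that is not expected to affect function. The associated work used secreted luciferases to monitor the dynamics of clonal tumour evolution in vivo.
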