Addgene plasmid #228704: pIND-GLucZ
Purpose: Inducible expression of Gaussia luciferase and shRNAmir of interest
Depositing lab: Thorsten Stiewe. Depositing organization: Philipps-Universitaet Marburg. Publication: Monitoring the dynamics of clonal tumour evolution in vivo using secreted luciferases. Charles JP, Fuchs J, Hefter M, Vischedyk JB, Kleint M, Vogiatzi F, Schafer JA, Nist A, Timofeev O, Wanzel M, Stiewe T. Nat Commun. 2014 Jun 3;5:3981. doi: 10.1038/ncomms4981. PubMed 24889111.
Backbone
  Vector backbone: pINDUCER10-PheS
  Backbone manufacturer: Stephen Elledge
  Total vector size (bp): 13147
  Vector type: Mammalian Expression, Lentiviral
  Selectable markers: Puromycin
Growth in bacteria
  Bacterial resistance: Ampicillin, 100 μg/mL
  Growth temperature: 37°C
  Growth strain: NEB Stable
  Copy number: Unknown
Gene/Insert 1
  Gene/Insert name: Gaussia luciferase (alt name: GLuc)
  Species: Gaussia princeps
  Insert size (bp): 558
  Cloning method: Restriction Enzyme; 5′ cloning site AgeI (not destroyed); 3′ cloning site NotI (not destroyed)
  Sequencing primers: 5′ GAAGTTGGAACTGTGTTTGGTGG
Gene/Insert 2
  Gene/Insert name: non-silencing shRNA (alt name: nsh)
  Species: Synthetic
  Insert size (bp): 110
  Cloning method: Restriction Enzyme; 5′ cloning site XhoI (not destroyed); 3′ cloning site EcoRI (not destroyed)
  Sequencing primers: 5′ ATCAAAGAGATAGCAAGGTATTCAGTT
Terms and licenses: Academic/Nonprofit Terms; Industry Terms
Depositor comments: Please note: This plasmid contains a T nucleotide deletion in the LoxP just upstream of the IRES. This deletion is not expected to impact plasmid function.
How to cite: pIND-GLucZ was a gift from Thorsten Stiewe (Addgene plasmid # 228704 ; http://n2t.net/addgene:228704 ; RRID:Addgene_228704)
